Addgene plasmid #75877: EIF2AK4 gRNA (BRDN0001147521)
Purpose: 3rd generation lentiviral gRNA plasmid targeting human EIF2AK4
Depositing lab: John Doench & David Root. Depositing organization: Broad Institute. Publication: Optimized sgRNA design to maximize activity and minimize off-target effects of CRISPR-Cas9. Doench JG, Fusi N, Sullender M, Hegde M, Vaimberg EW, Donovan KF, Smith I, Tothova Z, Wilen C, Orchard R, Virgin HW, Listgarten J, Root DE. Nat Biotechnol. 2016 Jan 18. doi: 10.1038/nbt.3437. PubMed 26780180.
Backbone
  Vector backbone: lentiGuide-Puro
  Backbone manufacturer: Zhang Lab (Addgene plasmid # 52963)
  Vector type: Mammalian Expression, Lentiviral, CRISPR
  Selectable markers: Puromycin
Growth in bacteria
  Bacterial resistance: Ampicillin, 100 μg/mL
  Growth temperature: 37°C
  Growth strain: DH5alpha
  Copy number: High Copy
Gene/Insert
  Gene/Insert name: EIF2AK4 (alt names: EIF2AK4; NM_001013703.3)
  gRNA/shRNA sequence: GCAAGACGACTCCATCGTGG
  Species: H. sapiens (human)
  Entrez Gene: EIF2AK4 (a.k.a. GCN2, PVOD2)
  Promoter: hU6
  Cloning method: Unknown
  Sequencing primers: 5′ U6-F; 3′ pS2-R
Terms and licenses: Academic/Nonprofit Terms; Industry Terms: Not Available to Industry
Depositor comments: The gRNA was designed to target the following Genbank reference sequence(s): NM_001013703.3. Note that this plasmid does NOT contain Cas9. It should be used in conjunction with lentiCas9-Blast (Addgene #52962) or otherwise with cell lines already expressing Cas9. Browse the full kinome gRNA library at http://www.addgene.org/pooled-library/broadgpp-human-kinome/ or visit http://www.broadinstitute.org/rnai/public/ for detailed protocols and information.
How to cite: EIF2AK4 gRNA (BRDN0001147521) was a gift from John Doench & David Root (Addgene plasmid # 75877 ; http://n2t.net/addgene:75877 ; RRID:Addgene_75877)
