[The description below was written by a language model from this plasmid's Addgene catalogue record and the feature table of its GenBank file.]
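Description:
EIF2AK4 gRNA (BRDN0001147521) is a third-generation lentiviral CRISPR guide plasmid built on the lentiGuide-Puro backbone, an 8.3 kb circular construct that delivers a single guide RNA against human EIF2AK4 (also known as GCN2), designed against the NM_001013703.3 transcript. In bacteria it is maintained at high copy through a ColE1/pUC-type origin and selected with ampicillin via the bla gene. An f1 origin and an SV40 origin and poly(A) signal are also present in the backbone, along with residual lac, T7 and T3 promoter elements from the parental cloning vector.

The viral genome is transcribed from an RSV promoter fused to a truncated HIV-1 5' LTR, which makes packaging Tat-independent. It carries the Psi packaging signal, the RRE for Rev-dependent nuclear export, a cPPT/CTS element, and a self-inactivating (Delta-U3) 3' LTR that silences LTR-driven transcription after integration. Between the LTRs sit two expression units. A human U6 RNA polymerase III promoter drives the EIF2AK4-targeting spacer joined to the Streptococcus pyogenes Cas9 guide scaffold. Downstream, an intron-containing EF-1-alpha promoter drives puromycin N-acetyltransferase, followed by a WPRE to enhance transcript expression, allowing puromycin selection of transduced mammalian cells.

The plasmid does not encode Cas9, so it must be paired with a separate Cas9 vector such as lentiCas9-Blast or used in cells that already express the nuclease. It belongs to a human kinome guide collection designed with optimized sgRNA rules and is intended for knockout of EIF2AK4 in human cells.
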