LOCUS       Exported 8323 bp ds-DNA circular SYN 13-MAY-2021
DEFINITION  3rd generation lentiviral gRNA plasmid targeting human EIF2AK4.
ACCESSION   .
VERSION     .
KEYWORDS    EIF2AK4 gRNA (BRDN0001147521)
SOURCE      synthetic DNA construct
  ORGANISM  synthetic DNA construct
REFERENCE   1 (bases 1 to 8323)
  AUTHORS   Doench JG, Fusi N, Sullender M, Hegde M, Vaimberg EW, Donovan KF,
            Smith I, Tothova Z, Wilen C, Orchard R, Virgin HW, Listgarten J,
            Root DE
  TITLE     Optimized sgRNA design to maximize activity and minimize off-target
            effects of CRISPR-Cas9.
  JOURNAL   Nat Biotechnol. 2016 Jan 18. doi: 10.1038/nbt.3437.
  PUBMED    26780180
REFERENCE   2 (bases 1 to 8323)
  AUTHORS   .
  TITLE     Direct Submission
  JOURNAL   Exported May 13, 2021 from SnapGene Server 1.1.58
            http://www.snapgene.com
FEATURES             Location/Qualifiers
     source          1..8323
                     /organism="synthetic DNA construct"
                     /mol_type="other DNA"
     promoter        87..1265
                     /label=EF-1-alpha promoter
                     /note="strong constitutive promoter for human elongation
                     factor EF-1-alpha"
     intron          318..1256
                     /label=EF-1-alpha intron A
                     /note="intron upstream of the start codon of human
                     EF-1-alpha"
     primer_bind     1213..1233
                     /label=EF1a-F
                     /note="Human elongation factor-1a promoter, forward primer"
     CDS             1278..1877
                     /codon_start=1
                     /gene="pac from Streptomyces alboniger"
                     /product="puromycin N-acetyltransferase"
                     /label=PuroR
                     /note="confers resistance to puromycin"
                     /translation="MTEYKPTVRLATRDDVPRAVRTLAAAFADYPATRHTVDPDRHIER
                     VTELQELFLTRVGLDIGKVWVADDGAAVAVWTTPESVEAGAVFAEIGPRMAELSGSRLA
                     AQQQMEGLLAPHRPKEPAWFLATVGVSPDHQGKGLGSAVVLPGVEAAERAGVPAFLETS
                     APRNLPFYERLGFTVTADVEVPEGPRTWCMTRKPGA"
     primer_bind     complement(1278..1297)
                     /label=Puro-R
                     /note="Puromycin resistance gene, reverse primer. Also
                     called puro-variant-R"
     primer_bind     1774..1794
                     /label=Puro-F
                     /note="Puromycin resistance gene, forward primer"
     misc_feature    1893..2481
                     /label=WPRE
                     /note="woodchuck hepatitis virus posttranscriptional
                     regulatory element"
     primer_bind     complement(1946..1966)
                     /label=WPRE-R
                     /note="WPRE, reverse primer"
     CDS             complement(2364..2375)
                     /codon_start=1
                     /product="Factor Xa recognition and cleavage site"
                     /label=Factor Xa site
                     /translation="IEGR"
     LTR             2553..2786
                     /label=3' LTR (Delta-U3)
                     /note="self-inactivating 3' long terminal repeat (LTR) from
                     HIV-1"
     polyA_signal    2864..2985
                     /label=SV40 poly(A) signal
                     /note="SV40 polyadenylation signal"
     primer_bind     complement(2901..2920)
                     /label=SV40pA-R
                     /note="SV40 polyA, reverse primer"
     primer_bind     2955..2974
                     /label=EBV-rev
                     /note="SV40 polyA terminator, reverse primer"
     rep_origin      3025..3160
                     /label=SV40 ori
                     /note="SV40 origin of replication"
     primer_bind     3087..3106
                     /label=SV40pro-F
                     /note="SV40 promoter/origin, forward primer"
     primer_bind     complement(3180..3199)
                     /label=T7
                     /note="T7 promoter, forward primer"
     promoter        complement(3181..3199)
                     /label=T7 promoter
                     /note="promoter for bacteriophage T7 RNA polymerase"
     primer_bind     complement(3209..3226)
                     /label=M13 Forward
                     /note="In lacZ gene. Also called M13-F20 or M13 (-21)
                     Forward"
     primer_bind     complement(3209..3225)
                     /label=M13 fwd
                     /note="common sequencing primer, one of multiple similar
                     variants"
     primer_bind     complement(3218..3240)
                     /label=M13/pUC Forward
                     /note="In lacZ gene"
     rep_origin      3367..3822
                     /direction=RIGHT
                     /label=f1 ori
                     /note="f1 bacteriophage origin of replication; arrow
                     indicates direction of (+) strand synthesis"
     primer_bind     complement(3454..3473)
                     /label=F1ori-R
                     /note="F1 origin, reverse primer"
     primer_bind     3664..3685
                     /label=F1ori-F
                     /note="F1 origin, forward primer"
     promoter        3848..3952
                     /gene="bla"
                     /label=AmpR promoter
     CDS             3953..4813
                     /codon_start=1
                     /gene="bla"
                     /product="beta-lactamase"
                     /label=AmpR
                     /note="confers resistance to ampicillin, carbenicillin, and
                     related antibiotics"
                     /translation="MSIQHFRVALIPFFAAFCLPVFAHPETLVKVKDAEDQLGARVGYI
                     ELDLNSGKILESFRPEERFPMMSTFKVLLCGAVLSRIDAGQEQLGRRIHYSQNDLVEYS
                     PVTEKHLTDGMTVRELCSAAITMSDNTAANLLLTTIGGPKELTAFLHNMGDHVTRLDRW
                     EPELNEAIPNDERDTTMPVAMATTLRKLLTGELLTLASRQQLIDWMEADKVAGPLLRSA
                     LPAGWFIADKSGAGERGSRGIIAALGPDGKPSRIVVIYTTGSQATMDERNRQIAEIGAS
                     LIKHW"
     primer_bind     complement(4171..4190)
                     /label=Amp-R
                     /note="Ampicillin resistance gene, reverse primer"
     rep_origin      4984..5572
                     /direction=RIGHT
                     /label=ori
                     /note="high-copy-number ColE1/pMB1/pBR322/pUC origin of
                     replication"
     primer_bind     5473..5492
                     /label=pBR322ori-F
                     /note="pBR322 origin, forward primer"
     primer_bind     5726..5743
                     /label=L4440
                     /note="L4440 vector, forward primer"
     protein_bind    5860..5881
                     /label=CAP binding site
                     /bound_moiety="E. coli catabolite activator protein"
                     /note="CAP binding activates transcription in the presence
                     of cAMP."
     promoter        5896..5926
                     /label=lac promoter
                     /note="promoter for the E. coli lac operon"
     protein_bind    5934..5950
                     /label=lac operator
                     /bound_moiety="lac repressor encoded by lacI"
                     /note="The lac repressor binds to the lac operator to
                     inhibit transcription in E. coli. This inhibition can be
                     relieved by adding lactose or
                     isopropyl-beta-D-thiogalactopyranoside (IPTG)."
     primer_bind     5939..5961
                     /label=M13/pUC Reverse
                     /note="In lacZ gene"
     primer_bind     5958..5974
                     /label=M13 rev
                     /note="common sequencing primer, one of multiple similar
                     variants"
     primer_bind     5958..5974
                     /label=M13 Reverse
                     /note="In lacZ gene. Also called M13-rev"
     primer_bind     5993..6013
                     /label=T3
                     /note="T3 promoter, forward primer"
     promoter        5995..6013
                     /label=T3 promoter
                     /note="promoter for bacteriophage T3 RNA polymerase"
     promoter        6041..6267
                     /label=RSV promoter
                     /note="Rous sarcoma virus enhancer/promoter"
     LTR             6268..6448
                     /label=5' LTR (truncated)
                     /note="truncated 5' long terminal repeat (LTR) from HIV-1"
     misc_feature    6495..6620
                     /label=HIV-1 Psi
                     /note="packaging signal of human immunodeficiency virus
                     type 1"
     misc_feature    7113..7346
                     /label=RRE
                     /note="The Rev response element (RRE) of HIV-1 allows for
                     Rev-dependent mRNA export from the nucleus to the
                     cytoplasm."
     CDS             7531..7575
                     /codon_start=1
                     /product="antigenic peptide corresponding to amino acids
                     655 to 669 of the HIV envelope protein gp41 (Lutje Hulsik
                     et al., 2013)"
                     /label=gp41 peptide
                     /note="recognized by the 2H10 single-chain llama nanobody"
                     /translation="KNEQELLELDKWASL"
     promoter        7753..7993
                     /label=U6 promoter
                     /note="RNA polymerase III promoter for human U6 snRNA"
     primer_bind     7753..7773
                     /label=hU6-F
                     /note="Human U6 promoter, forward primer"
     primer_bind     7924..7943
                     /label=LKO.1 5'
                     /note="Human U6 promoter, forward primer"
     misc_RNA        8023..8098
                     /label=gRNA scaffold
                     /note="guide RNA scaffold for the Streptococcus pyogenes
                     CRISPR/Cas9 system"
     misc_feature    8154..8271
                     /label=cPPT/CTS
                     /note="central polypurine tract and central termination
                     sequence of HIV-1"
ORIGIN
        1 cccgggtgca aagatggata aagttttaaa cagagaggaa tctttgcagc taatggacct
       61 tctaggtctt gaaaggagtg ggaattggct ccggtgcccg tcagtgggca gagcgcacat
      121 cgcccacagt ccccgagaag ttggggggag gggtcggcaa ttgatccggt gcctagagaa
      181 ggtggcgcgg ggtaaactgg gaaagtgatg tcgtgtactg gctccgcctt tttcccgagg
      241 gtgggggaga accgtatata agtgcagtag tcgccgtgaa cgttcttttt cgcaacgggt
      301 ttgccgccag aacacaggta agtgccgtgt gtggttcccg cgggcctggc ctctttacgg
      361 gttatggccc ttgcgtgcct tgaattactt ccacctggct gcagtacgtg attcttgatc
      421 ccgagcttcg ggttggaagt gggtgggaga gttcgaggcc ttgcgcttaa ggagcccctt
      481 cgcctcgtgc ttgagttgag gcctggcctg ggcgctgggg ccgccgcgtg cgaatctggt
      541 ggcaccttcg cgcctgtctc gctgctttcg ataagtctct agccatttaa aatttttgat
      601 gacctgctgc gacgcttttt ttctggcaag atagtcttgt aaatgcgggc caagatctgc
      661 acactggtat ttcggttttt ggggccgcgg gcggcgacgg ggcccgtgcg tcccagcgca
      721 catgttcggc gaggcggggc ctgcgagcgc ggccaccgag aatcggacgg gggtagtctc
      781 aagctggccg gcctgctctg gtgcctggcc tcgcgccgcc gtgtatcgcc ccgccctggg
      841 cggcaaggct ggcccggtcg gcaccagttg cgtgagcgga aagatggccg cttcccggcc
      901 ctgctgcagg gagctcaaaa tggaggacgc ggcgctcggg agagcgggcg ggtgagtcac
      961 ccacacaaag gaaaagggcc tttccgtcct cagccgtcgc ttcatgtgac tccacggagt
     1021 accgggcgcc gtccaggcac ctcgattagt tctcgagctt ttggagtacg tcgtctttag
     1081 gttgggggga ggggttttat gcgatggagt ttccccacac tgagtgggtg gagactgaag
     1141 ttaggccagc ttggcacttg atgtaattct ccttggaatt tgcccttttt gagtttggat
     1201 cttggttcat tctcaagcct cagacagtgg ttcaaagttt ttttcttcca tttcaggtgt
     1261 cgtgacgtac ggccaccatg accgagtaca agcccacggt gcgcctcgcc acccgcgacg
     1321 acgtccccag ggccgtacgc accctcgccg ccgcgttcgc cgactacccc gccacgcgcc
     1381 acaccgtcga tccggaccgc cacatcgagc gggtcaccga gctgcaagaa ctcttcctca
     1441 cgcgcgtcgg gctcgacatc ggcaaggtgt gggtcgcgga cgacggcgcc gccgtggcgg
     1501 tctggaccac gccggagagc gtcgaagcgg gggcggtgtt cgccgagatc ggcccgcgca
     1561 tggccgagtt gagcggttcc cggctggccg cgcagcaaca gatggaaggc ctcctggcgc
     1621 cgcaccggcc caaggagccc gcgtggttcc tggccaccgt cggagtctcg cccgaccacc
     1681 agggcaaggg tctgggcagc gccgtcgtgc tccccggagt ggaggcggcc gagcgcgccg
     1741 gggtgcccgc cttcctggag acctccgcgc cccgcaacct ccccttctac gagcggctcg
     1801 gcttcaccgt caccgccgac gtcgaggtgc ccgaaggacc gcgcacctgg tgcatgaccc
     1861 gcaagcccgg tgcctgaacg cgttaagtcg acaatcaacc tctggattac aaaatttgtg
     1921 aaagattgac tggtattctt aactatgttg ctccttttac gctatgtgga tacgctgctt
     1981 taatgccttt gtatcatgct attgcttccc gtatggcttt cattttctcc tccttgtata
     2041 aatcctggtt gctgtctctt tatgaggagt tgtggcccgt tgtcaggcaa cgtggcgtgg
     2101 tgtgcactgt gtttgctgac gcaaccccca ctggttgggg cattgccacc acctgtcagc
     2161 tcctttccgg gactttcgct ttccccctcc ctattgccac ggcggaactc atcgccgcct
     2221 gccttgcccg ctgctggaca ggggctcggc tgttgggcac tgacaattcc gtggtgttgt
     2281 cggggaaatc atcgtccttt ccttggctgc tcgcctgtgt tgccacctgg attctgcgcg
     2341 ggacgtcctt ctgctacgtc ccttcggccc tcaatccagc ggaccttcct tcccgcggcc
     2401 tgctgccggc tctgcggcct cttccgcgtc ttcgccttcg ccctcagacg agtcggatct
     2461 ccctttgggc cgcctccccg cgtcgacttt aagaccaatg acttacaagg cagctgtaga
     2521 tcttagccac tttttaaaag aaaagggggg actggaaggg ctaattcact cccaacgaag
     2581 acaagatctg ctttttgctt gtactgggtc tctctggtta gaccagatct gagcctggga
     2641 gctctctggc taactaggga acccactgct taagcctcaa taaagcttgc cttgagtgct
     2701 tcaagtagtg tgtgcccgtc tgttgtgtga ctctggtaac tagagatccc tcagaccctt
     2761 ttagtcagtg tggaaaatct ctagcagtac gtatagtagt tcatgtcatc ttattattca
     2821 gtatttataa cttgcaaaga aatgaatatc agagagtgag aggaacttgt ttattgcagc
     2881 ttataatggt tacaaataaa gcaatagcat cacaaatttc acaaataaag catttttttc
     2941 actgcattct agttgtggtt tgtccaaact catcaatgta tcttatcatg tctggctcta
     3001 gctatcccgc ccctaactcc gcccatcccg cccctaactc cgcccagttc cgcccattct
     3061 ccgccccatg gctgactaat tttttttatt tatgcagagg ccgaggccgc ctcggcctct
     3121 gagctattcc agaagtagtg aggaggcttt tttggaggcc tagggacgta cccaattcgc
     3181 cctatagtga gtcgtattac gcgcgctcac tggccgtcgt tttacaacgt cgtgactggg
     3241 aaaaccctgg cgttacccaa cttaatcgcc ttgcagcaca tccccctttc gccagctggc
     3301 gtaatagcga agaggcccgc accgatcgcc cttcccaaca gttgcgcagc ctgaatggcg
     3361 aatgggnnnn nnnnnnnnnn nnnnnnnnnn nnnnnnnnnn nnnnnnnnnn nnnnnnnnnn
     3421 nnnnnnnnnn nnnnnnnnnn nnnnnnnnnn nnnnnnnnnn nnnnnnnnnn nnnnnnnnnn
     3481 nnnnnnnnnn cnnnnnnnnn nnnnnnnnnn nnnnnnnnnn nnnnnnnnnn nnnnnnnnnn
     3541 nnnnnnnnnn nnnnnnnnnn nnnnnnnnnn nnnnnnnnnn nnannnnnnn nnnnnnnnnn
     3601 nnnnnnnnnn nnnnnnnnnn nnnnnnnnnn nncctttgac gttggagtcc acgttcttta
     3661 atagtggact cttgttccaa actggaacaa cactcaaccc tatctcggtc tattcttttg
     3721 atttataagg gattttgccg atttcggcct attggttaaa aaatgagctg atttaacaaa
     3781 aatttaacgc gaattttaac aaaatattaa cgcttacaat ttaggtggca cttttcgggg
     3841 aaatgtgcgc ggaaccccta tttgtttatt tttctaaata cattcaaata tgtatccgct
     3901 catgagacaa taaccctgat aaatgcttca ataatattga aaaaggaaga gtatgagtat
     3961 tcaacatttc cgtgtcgccc ttattccctt ttttgcggca ttttgccttc ctgtttttgc
     4021 tcacccagaa acgctggtga aagtaaaaga tgctgaagat cagttgggtg cacgagtggg
     4081 ttacatcgaa ctggatctca acagcggtaa gatccttgag agttttcgcc ccgaagaacg
     4141 ttttccaatg atgagcactt ttaaagttct gctatgtggc gcggtattat cccgtattga
     4201 cgccgggcaa gagcaactcg gtcgccgcat acactattct cagaatgact tggttgagta
     4261 ctcaccagtc acagaaaagc atcttacgga tggcatgaca gtaagagaat tatgcagtgc
     4321 tgccataacc atgagtgata acactgcggc caacttactt ctgacaacga tcggaggacc
     4381 gaaggagcta accgcttttt tgcacaacat gggggatcat gtaactcgcc ttgatcgttg
     4441 ggaaccggag ctgaatgaag ccataccaaa cgacgagcgt gacaccacga tgcctgtagc
     4501 aatggcaaca acgttgcgca aactattaac tggcgaacta cttactctag cttcccggca
     4561 acaattaata gactggatgg aggcggataa agttgcagga ccacttctgc gctcggccct
     4621 tccggctggc tggtttattg ctgataaatc tggagccggt gagcgtgggt ctcgcggtat
     4681 cattgcagca ctggggccag atggtaagcc ctcccgtatc gtagttatct acacgacggg
     4741 gagtcaggca actatggatg aacgaaatag acagatcgct gagataggtg cctcactgat
     4801 taagcattgg taactgtcag accaagttta ctcatatata ctttagattg atttaaaact
     4861 tcatttttaa tttaaaagga tctaggtgaa gatccttttt gataatctca tgaccaaaat
     4921 cccttaacgt gagttttcgt tccactgagc gtcagacccc gtagaaaaga tcaaaggatc
     4981 ttcttgagat cctttttttc tgcgcgtaat ctgctgcttg caaacaaaaa aaccaccgct
     5041 accagcggtg gtttgtttgc cggatcaaga gctaccaact ctttttccga aggtaactgg
     5101 cttcagcaga gcgcagatac caaatactgt tcttctagtg tagccgtagt taggccacca
     5161 cttcaagaac tctgtagcac cgcctacata cctcgctctg ctaatcctgt taccagtggc
     5221 tgctgccagt ggcgataagt cgtgtcttac cgggttggac tcaagacgat agttaccgga
     5281 taaggcgcag cggtcgggct gaacgggggg ttcgtgcaca cagcccagct tggagcgaac
     5341 gacctacacc gaactgagat acctacagcg tgagctatga gaaagcgcca cgcttcccga
     5401 agggagaaag gcggacaggt atccggtaag cggcagggtc ggaacaggag agcgcacgag
     5461 ggagcttcca gggggaaacg cctggtatct ttatagtcct gtcgggtttc gccacctctg
     5521 acttgagcgt cgatttttgt gatgctcgtc aggggggcgg agcctatgga aaaacgccag
     5581 caacgcggcc tttttacggt tcctggcctt ttgctggcct tttgctcaca tgttctttcc
     5641 tgcgttatcc cctgattctg tggataaccg tattaccgcc tttgagtgag ctgataccgc
     5701 tcgccgcagc cgaacgaccg agcgcagcga gtcagtgagc gaggaagcgg aagagcgccc
     5761 aatacgcaaa ccgcctctcc ccgcgcgttg gccgattcat taatgcagct ggcacgacag
     5821 gtttcccgac tggaaagcgg gcagtgagcg caacgcaatt aatgtgagtt agctcactca
     5881 ttaggcaccc caggctttac actttatgct tccggctcgt atgttgtgtg gaattgtgag
     5941 cggataacaa tttcacacag gaaacagcta tgaccatgat tacgccaagc gcgcaattaa
     6001 ccctcactaa agggaacaaa agctggagct gcaagcttaa tgtagtctta tgcaatactc
     6061 ttgtagtctt gcaacatggt aacgatgagt tagcaacatg ccttacaagg agagaaaaag
     6121 caccgtgcat gccgattggt ggaagtaagg tggtacgatc gtgccttatt aggaaggcaa
     6181 cagacgggtc tgacatggat tggacgaacc actgaattgc cgcattgcag agatattgta
     6241 tttaagtgcc tagctcgata cataaacggg tctctctggt tagaccagat ctgagcctgg
     6301 gagctctctg gctaactagg gaacccactg cttaagcctc aataaagctt gccttgagtg
     6361 cttcaagtag tgtgtgcccg tctgttgtgt gactctggta actagagatc cctcagaccc
     6421 ttttagtcag tgtggaaaat ctctagcagt ggcgcccgaa cagggacttg aaagcgaaag
     6481 ggaaaccaga ggagctctct cgacgcagga ctcggcttgc tgaagcgcgc acggcaagag
     6541 gcgaggggcg gcgactggtg agtacgccaa aaattttgac tagcggaggc tagaaggaga
     6601 gagatgggtg cgagagcgtc agtattaagc gggggagaat tagatcgcga tgggaaaaaa
     6661 ttcggttaag gccaggggga aagaaaaaat ataaattaaa acatatagta tgggcaagca
     6721 gggagctaga acgattcgca gttaatcctg gcctgttaga aacatcagaa ggctgtagac
     6781 aaatactggg acagctacaa ccatcccttc agacaggatc agaagaactt agatcattat
     6841 ataatacagt agcaaccctc tattgtgtgc atcaaaggat agagataaaa gacaccaagg
     6901 aagctttaga caagatagag gaagagcaaa acaaaagtaa gaccaccgca cagcaagcgg
     6961 ccgctgatct tcagacctgg aggaggagat atgagggaca attggagaag tgaattatat
     7021 aaatataaag tagtaaaaat tgaaccatta ggagtagcac ccaccaaggc aaagagaaga
     7081 gtggtgcaga gagaaaaaag agcagtggga ataggagctt tgttccttgg gttcttggga
     7141 gcagcaggaa gcactatggg cgcagcgtca atgacgctga cggtacaggc cagacaatta
     7201 ttgtctggta tagtgcagca gcagaacaat ttgctgaggg ctattgaggc gcaacagcat
     7261 ctgttgcaac tcacagtctg gggcatcaag cagctccagg caagaatcct ggctgtggaa
     7321 agatacctaa aggatcaaca gctcctgggg atttggggtt gctctggaaa actcatttgc
     7381 accactgctg tgccttggaa tgctagttgg agtaataaat ctctggaaca gatttggaat
     7441 cacacgacct ggatggagtg ggacagagaa attaacaatt acacaagctt aatacactcc
     7501 ttaattgaag aatcgcaaaa ccagcaagaa aagaatgaac aagaattatt ggaattagat
     7561 aaatgggcaa gtttgtggaa ttggtttaac ataacaaatt ggctgtggta tataaaatta
     7621 ttcataatga tagtaggagg cttggtaggt ttaagaatag tttttgctgt actttctata
     7681 gtgaatagag ttaggcaggg atattcacca ttatcgtttc agacccacct cccaaccccg
     7741 aggggaccca gagagggcct atttcccatg attccttcat atttgcatat acgatacaag
     7801 gctgttagag agataattag aattaatttg actgtaaaca caaagatatt agtacaaaat
     7861 acgtgacgta gaaagtaata atttcttggg tagtttgcag ttttaaaatt atgttttaaa
     7921 atggactatc atatgcttac cgtaacttga aagtatttcg atttcttggc tttatatatc
     7981 ttgtggaaag gacgaaacac cggcaagacg actccatcgt gggttttaga gctagaaata
     8041 gcaagttaaa ataaggctag tccgttatca acttgaaaaa gtggcaccga gtcggtgctt
     8101 ttttaagctt ggcgtaacta gatcttgaga caaatggcag tattcatcca caattttaaa
     8161 agaaaagggg ggattggggg gtacagtgca ggggaaagaa tagtagacat aatagcaaca
     8221 gacatacaaa ctaaagaatt acaaaaacaa attacaaaaa ttcaaaattt tcgggtttat
     8281 tacagggaca gcagagatcc actttggcgc cggctcgagg ggg
//
