>Addgene plasmid #75877 | EIF2AK4 gRNA (BRDN0001147521) | depositor partial sequence | sequence record 143337 | Target Sequence
GCAAGACGACTCCATCGTGG
