>Addgene plasmid #75877 | EIF2AK4 gRNA (BRDN0001147521) | addgene partial sequence | sequence record 184741 | hU6-F
GTAGAAAGTAATAATTTCTTGGGTAGTTTGCAGTTTTAAAATTATGTTTTAAAATGGACTATCATATGCT
TACCGTAACTTGAAAGTATTTCGATTTCTTGGCTTTATATATCTTGTGGAAAGGACGAAACACCGGCAAG
ACGACTCCATCGTGGGTTTTAGAGCTAGAAATAGCAAGTTAAAATAAGGCTAGTCCGTTATCAACTTGAA
AAAGTGGCACCGAGTCGGTGCTTTTTTAAGCTTGGCGTAACTAGATCTTGAGACAAATGGCAGTATTCAT
CCACAATTTTAAAAGAAAAGGGGGGATTGGGGGGTACAGTGCAGGGGAAAGAATAGTAGACATAATAGCA
ACAGACATACAAACTAAAGAATTACAAAAACAAATTACAAAAATTCAAAATTTTCGGGTTTATTACAGGG
ACAGCAGAGATCCACTTTGGCGCCGGCTCGAGGGGGCCCGGGTGCAAAGATGGATAAAGTTTTAAACAGA
GAGGAATCTTTGCAGCTAATGGACCTTCTAGGTCTTGAAAGGAGTGGGAATTGGCTCCGGTGCCCGTCAG
TGGGCAGAGC
